>Addgene plasmid #18047 | FLAG-SENP2 | addgene full sequence | sequence record 159433 | Addgene NGS Result
CCATTCGCCATTCAGGCTGCGCAACTGTTGGGAAGGGCGATCGGTGCGGGCCTCTTCGCTATTACGCCAG
CTGGCGAAAGGGGGATGTGCTGCAAGGCGATTAAGTTGGGTAACGCCAGGGTTTTCCCAGTCACGACGTT
GTAAAACGACGGCCAGTGCCAAGCTGATCTATACATTGAATCAATATTGGCAATTAGCCATATTAGTCAT
TGGTTATATAGCATAAATCAATATTGGCTATTGGCCATTGCATACGTTGTATCTATATCATAATATGTAC
ATTTATATTGGCTCATGTCCAATATGACCGCCATGTTGACATTGATTATTGACTAGTTATTAATAGTAAT
CAATTACGGGGTCATTAGTTCATAGCCCATATATGGAGTTCCGCGTTACATAACTTACGGTAAATGGCCC
GCCTGGCTGACCGCCCAACGACCCCCGCCCATTGACGTCAATAATGACGTATGTTCCCATAGTAACGCCA
ATAGGGACTTTCCATTGACGTCAATGGGTGGAGTATTTACGGTAAACTGCCCACTTGGCAGTACATCAAG
TGTATCATATGCCAAGTCCGCCCCCTATTGACGTCAATGACGGTAAATGGCCCGCCTGGCATTATGCCCA
GTACATGACCTTACGGGACTTTCCTACTTGGCAGTACATCTACGTATTAGTCATCGCTATTACCATGGTG
ATGCGGTTTTGGCAGTACACCAATGGGCGTGGATAGCGGTTTGACTCACGGGGATTTCCAAGTCTCCACC
CCATTGACGTCAATGGGAGTTTGTTTTGGCACCAAAATCAACGGGACTTTCCAAAATGTCGTAATAACCC
CGCCCCGTTGACGCAAATGGGCGGTAGGCGTGTACGGTGGGAGGTCTATATAAGCAGAGCTCGTTTAGTG
AACCGTCAGAATTGATCTACCATGGACTACAAAGACGATGACGACAAGCTTGCGGCCGCGAATTCCATGT
ACAGATGGCTGGTTAGGATTCTCGGCACCATTTTCCGTTTCTGCGACCGGTCGGTGCCCCCTGCCCGGGC
CCTCCTGAAGAGGCGGCGCTCAGACAGCACTCTGTTTTCTACAGTGGACACTGATGAAATACCAGCCAAA
AGACCAAGATTAGATTGCTTTATTCACCAAGTGAAAAACAGTCTCTACAATGCTGCCAGCTTATTTGGAT
TCCCATTCCAGCTGACCACAAAGCCCATGGTAACTTCTGCTTGTAATGGAACACGGAATGTGGCCCCTTC
AGGAGAGGTATTTTCGAACTCTTCATCTTGTGAACTGACAGGTTCTGGATCCTGGAACAACATGCTGAAA
CTGGGTAATAAATCTCCTAATGGAATAAGTGACTATCCAAAGATCAGAGTGACAGTTACCCGAGATCAGC
CACGCAGAGTCCTGCCTTCCTTTGGTTTTACTTTGAACTCAGAAGGCTGTAATAGAAGACCAGGTGGCCG
TCGCCATAGCAAAGGTAATCCAGAGAGTTCTTTAATGTGGAAACCTCAGGAACAGGCTGTAACAGAGATG
ATTTCTGAAGAGAGTGGCAAGGGTCTGAGGCGTCCCCATTGTACTGTGGAGGAGGGTGTTCAAAAAGAGG
AAAGAGAGAAGTACCGAAAGTTATTGGAACGACTTAAAGAAAGTGGTCATGGAAACTCTGTCTGTCCTGT
AACTTCAAATTATCACAGTTCTCAAAGAAGTCAGATGGACACACTAAAGACCAAAGGCTGGGGGGAAGAG
CAAAATCACGGAGTCAAAACAACTCAGTTTGTTCCAAAACAATATAGACTTGTTGAAACAAGGGGACCTC
TATGTTCATTGAGAAGTGAAAAGAGGTGTTCAAAGGGGAAAATTACTGATACAGAGACGATGGTCGGAAT
CAGATTTGAAAATGAAAGTAGGAGGGGATACCAACTGGAGCCTGACCTATCAGAAGAAGTGTCGGCCCGA
CTCCGCCTGGGCAGTGGAAGCAATGGCTTACTCAGGAGGAAAGTGTCAATAATTGAGACAAAGGAAAAGA
ATTGCTCAGGCAAAGAGAGGGACAGAAGAACGGACGATCTCCTTGAACTTACAGAGGACATGGAAAAGGA
AATCAGTAATGCCCTAGGCCATGGCCCACAGGATGAAATCCTAAGTAGTGCTTTCAAATTGCGAATTACT
CGAGGAGATATTCAGACATTAAAGAACTATCACTGGCTCAATGATGAAGTCATTAATTTTTACATGAATC
TTCTGGTGGAAAGAAATAAAAAGCAAGGCTATCCAGCACTTCATGTATTCAGTACTTTCTTCTATCCTAA
ATTAAAGTCTGGGGGTTACCAAGCAGTGAAACGATGGACCAAAGGGGTAAATCTCTTTGAACAAGAAATT
ATTCTGGTGCCTATTCATCGGAAGGTACATTGGAGCCTGGTGGTGATTGACCTAAGAAAAAAGTGTCTTA
AATATCTGGATTCTATGGGACAAAAGGGCCACAGGATCTGTGAGATTCTCCTTCAGTATTTACAGGATGA
AAGTAAGACCAAAAGAAATAGTGATCTGAATCTTTTAGAGTGGACCCATCACAGCATGAAACCACACGAG
ATTCCTCAACAGCTGAATGGGAGTGATTGTGGAATGTTTGCTTGTAAATATGCAGATTATATTTCTAGGG
ACAAACCTATCACATTTACTCAGCACCAGATGCCTCTCTTCCGGAAGAAGATGGTGTGGGAAATCCTTCA
TCAGCAGTTGCTGTGAGTCGACTCTAGAGGATCCCGGGTGGCATCCCTGTGACCCCTCCCCAGTGCCTCT
CCTGGCCCTGGAAGTTGCCACTCCAGTGCCCACCAGCCTTGTCCTAATAAAATTAAGTTGCATCATTTTG
TCTGACTAGGTGTCCTTCTATAATATTATGGGGTGGAGGGGGGTGGTATGGAGCAAGGGGCAAGTTGGGA
AGACAACCTGTAGGGCCTGCGGGGTCTATTGGGAACCAAGCTGGAGTGCAGTGGCACAATCTTGGCTCAC
TGCAATCTCCGCCTCCTGGGTTCAAGCGATTCTCCTGCCTCAGCCTCCCGAGTTGTTGGGATTCCAGGCA
TGCATGACCAGGCTCAGCTAATTTTTGTTTTTTTGGTAGAGACGGGGTTTCACCATATTGGCCAGGCTGG
TCTCCAACTCCTAATCTCAGGTGATCTACCCACCTTGGCCTCCCAAATTGCTGGGATTACAGGCGTGAAC
CACTGCTCCCTTCCCTGTCCTTCTGATTTTAAAATAACTATACCAGCAGGAGGACGTCCAGACACAGCAT
AGGCTACCTGGCCATGCCCAACCGGTGGGACATTTGAGTTGCTTGCTTGGCACTGTCCTCTCATGCGTTG
GGTCCACTCAGTAGATGCCTGTTGAATTGGGTACGCGGCCAGCTTGGCTGTGGAATGTGTGTCAGTTAGG
GTGTGGAAAGTCCCCAGGCTCCCCAGCAGGCAGAAGTATGCAAAGCATGCATCTCAATTAGTCAGCAACC
AGGTGTGGAAAGTCCCCAGGCTCCCCAGCAGGCAGAAGTATGCAAAGCATGCATCTCAATTAGTCAGCAA
CCATAGTCCCGCCCCTAACTCCGCCCATCCCGCCCCTAACTCCGCCCAGTTCCGCCCATTCTCCGCCCCA
TGGCTGACTAATTTTTTTTATTTATGCAGAGGCCGAGGCCGCCTCGGCCTCTGAGCTATTCCAGAAGTAG
TGAGGAGGCTTTTTTGGAGGCCTAGGCTTTTGCAAAAAGCTCCTCGAGGAACTGAAAAACCAGAAAGTTA
ATTCCCTATAGTGAGTCGTATTAAATTCGTAATCATGTCATAGCTGTTTCCTGTGTGAAATTGTTATCCG
CTCACAATTCCACACAACATACGAGCCGGAAGCATAAAGTGTAAAGCCTGGGGTGCCTAATGAGTGAGCT
AACTCACATTAATTGCGTTGCGCTCACTGCCCGCTTTCCAGTCGGGAAACCTGTCGTGCCAGCTGCATTA
ATGAATCGGCCAACGCGCGGGGAGAGGCGGTTTGCGTATTGGGCGCTCTTCCGCTTCCTCGCTCACTGAC
TCGCTGCGCTCGGTCGTTCGGCTGCGGCGAGCGGTATCAGCTCACTCAAAGGCGGTAATACGGTTATCCA
CAGAATCAGGGGATAACGCAGGAAAGAACATGTGAGCAAAAGGCCAGCAAAAGGCCAGGAACCGTAAAAA
GGCCGCGTTGCTGGCGTTTTTCCATAGGCTCCGCCCCCCTGACGAGCATCACAAAAATCGACGCTCAAGT
CAGAGGTGGCGAAACCCGACAGGACTATAAAGATACCAGGCGTTTCCCCCTGGAAGCTCCCTCGTGCGCT
CTCCTGTTCCGACCCTGCCGCTTACCGGATACCTGTCCGCCTTTCTCCCTTCGGGAAGCGTGGCGCTTTC
TCATAGCTCACGCTGTAGGTATCTCAGTTCGGTGTAGGTCGTTCGCTCCAAGCTGGGCTGTGTGCACGAA
CCCCCCGTTCAGCCCGACCGCTGCGCCTTATCCGGTAACTATCGTCTTGAGTCCAACCCGGTAAGACACG
ACTTATCGCCACTGGCAGCAGCCACTGGTAACAGGATTAGCAGAGCGAGGTATGTAGGCGGTGCTACAGA
GTTCTTGAAGTGGTGGCCTAACTACGGCTACACTAGAAGAACAGTATTTGGTATCTGCGCTCTGCTGAAG
CCAGTTACCTTCGGAAAAAGAGTTGGTAGCTCTTGATCCGGCAAACAAACCACCGCTGGTAGCGGTGGTT
TTTTTGTTTGCAAGCAGCAGATTACGCGCAGAAAAAAAGGATCTCAAGAAGATCCTTTGATCTTTTCTAC
GGGGTCTGACGCTCAGTGGAACGAAAACTCACGTTAAGGGATTTTGGTCATGAGATTATCAAAAAGGATC
TTCACCTAGATCCTTTTAAATTAAAAATGAAGTTTTAAATCAATCTAAAGTATATATGAGTAAACTTGGT
CTGACAGTTACCAATGCTTAATCAGTGAGGCACCTATCTCAGCGATCTGTCTATTTCGTTCATCCATAGT
TGCCTGACTCCCCGTCGTGTAGATAACTACGATACGGGAGGGCTTACCATCTGGCCCCAGTGCTGCAATG
ATACCGCGAGACCCACGCTCACCGGCTCCAGATTTATCAGCAATAAACCAGCCAGCCGGAAGGGCCGAGC
GCAGAAGTGGTCCTGCAACTTTATCCGCCTCCATCCAGTCTATTAATTGTTGCCGGGAAGCTAGAGTAAG
TAGTTCGCCAGTTAATAGTTTGCGCAACGTTGTTGCCATTGCTACAGGCATCGTGGTGTCACGCTCGTCG
TTTGGTATGGCTTCATTCAGCTCCGGTTCCCAACGATCAAGGCGAGTTACATGATCCCCCATGTTGTGCA
AAAAAGCGGTTAGCTCCTTCGGTCCTCCGATCGTTGTCAGAAGTAAGTTGGCCGCAGTGTTATCACTCAT
GGTTATGGCAGCACTGCATAATTCTCTTACTGTCATGCCATCCGTAAGATGCTTTTCTGTGACTGGTGAG
TACTCAACCAAGTCATTCTGAGAATAGTGTATGCGGCGACCGAGTTGCTCTTGCCCGGCGTCAATACGGG
ATAATACCGCGCCACATAGCAGAACTTTAAAAGTGCTCATCATTGGAAAACGTTCTTCGGGGCGAAAACT
CTCAAGGATCTTACCGCTGTTGAGATCCAGTTCGATGTAACCCACTCGTGCACCCAACTGATCTTCAGCA
TCTTTTACTTTCACCAGCGTTTCTGGGTGAGCAAAAACAGGAAGGCAAAATGCCGCAAAAAAGGGAATAA
GGGCGACACGGAAATGTTGAATACTCATACTCTTCCTTTTTCAATATTATTGAAGCATTTATCAGGGTTA
TTGTCTCATGAGCGGATACATATTTGAATGTATTTAGAAAAATAAACAAATAGGGGTTCCGCGCACATTT
CCCCGAAAAGTGCCACCTG
[124 nt withheld, positions 5970-6093]
C
[91 nt withheld, positions 6095-6185]
A
[49 nt withheld, positions 6187-6235]
CCTTTGACGTTGGAGTCCACGTTCTTT
[37 nt withheld, positions 6263-6299]
ACCCTATCTCGGTCTATTCTTTTGATTTATAAGGGATTTTGCCGATTTCGGCCTATTGGTTAAAAAATGA
GCTGATTTAACAAAAATTTAACGCGAATTTTAACAAAATATTAACGCTTACAATTT
Features (pLannotate 1.2.2; 17 found; start..end, strand, type, name):
      4..158     -  CDS            lacZα (fragment): LacZα fragment of β-galactosidase; lacZ fragment
    318..697     +  enhancer       CMV enhancer: human cytomegalovirus immediate early enhancer
    699..898     +  promoter       CMV promoter: human cytomegalovirus (CMV) immediate early promoter
    934..954     +  CDS            3xFLAG (fragment): three tandem FLAG® epitope tags
    977..2743    +  CDS            SENP2: SENP2_HUMAN - Also known as KIAA1331. Experimental evidence at protein level: Swiss-Prot protein existence level 1. Protease that catalyzes two essential functions in the SUMO pathway. The first is the hydrolysis of an alpha-linked peptide bond at the C-terminal end of the small ubiquitin-like modifier (SUMO) propeptides, SUMO1, SUMO2 and SUMO3 leading to the mature form of the proteins. The second is the deconjugation of SUMO1, SUMO2 and SUMO3 from targeted proteins, by cleaving an epsilon-linked peptide bond between the C-terminal glycine of the mature SUMO and the lysine epsilon-amino group
   2747..2765    -  misc_feature   MCS (fragment): pUC18/19 multiple cloning site
   2766..3388    +  polyA_signal   hGH poly(A) signal: human growth hormone polyadenylation signal
   3417..3746    +  promoter       SV40 promoter: SV40 enhancer and early promoter
   3785..3803    -  promoter       T7 promoter: promoter for bacteriophage T7 RNA polymerase
   3841..3857    -  protein_bind   lac operator: The lac repressor binds to the lac operator to inhibit transcription in E. coli. This inhibition can be relieved by adding lactose or isopropyl-β-D-thiogalactopyranoside (IPTG). lac repressor encoded by lacI
   3865..3895    -  promoter       lac promoter: promoter for the E. coli lac operon
   3910..3931    -  protein_bind   CAP binding site: CAP binding activates transcription in the presence of cAMP. E. coli catabolite activator protein
   3944..4036    -  CDS            lacI (fragment): lac repressor; lacI; The lac repressor binds to the lac operator to inhibit transcription in E. coli. This inhibition can be relieved by adding lactose or isopropyl-β-D-thiogalactopyranoside (IPTG).
   4219..4807    -  rep_origin     ori: high-copy-number ColE1/pMB1/pBR322/pUC origin of replication
   4978..5838    -  CDS            AmpR: β-lactamase; bla; confers resistance to ampicillin, carbenicillin, and related antibiotics
   5839..5943    -  promoter       AmpR promoter: bla
   5970..6398    +  rep_origin     f1 ori (sequence partly withheld): f1 bacteriophage origin of replication; arrow indicates direction of (+) strand synthesis
