[The description below was written by a language model from this plasmid's Addgene catalogue record and pLannotate feature annotations shown in this document.]
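Description:
FLAG-SENP2 is a mammalian expression plasmid built on the commercial pFLAG-CMV backbone (about 4.7 kb without insert; the sequenced construct is 6,425 nt) that drives expression of human SENP2, a SUMO-specific protease, with an N-terminal FLAG epitope supplied by the vector. It is propagated in E. coli as a high-copy plasmid through a ColE1/pUC-type origin and selected with ampicillin via the β-lactamase gene and its own promoter. An f1 origin is also present, which in principle permits single-stranded DNA production. No mammalian drug-selection gene is annotated, so the plasmid appears suited to transient transfection. An SV40 enhancer/early promoter region lies downstream of the expression cassette but is not annotated as driving any coding sequence.

The expression cassette consists of the human cytomegalovirus immediate-early enhancer and promoter, a short FLAG coding segment (annotated as a fragment of 3xFLAG, consistent with a single epitope), and the roughly 1.77 kb SENP2 open reading frame, which was cloned between EcoRI and SalI sites that were both preserved. It ends with the human growth hormone polyadenylation signal. The depositor notes a T552A polymorphism in the insert relative to the reference protein sequence. Remnants of lacZα, lacI, the lac promoter/operator and a T7 promoter are backbone leftovers with no stated role.

SENP2 processes SUMO1, SUMO2 and SUMO3 precursors to their mature forms and removes SUMO from modified substrates. The construct therefore suits overexpression of the protease in cultured mammalian cells, with the FLAG tag allowing detection or immunoprecipitation. The associated study concerned SENP2 in the suppression of polycomb group protein-mediated gene silencing during embryonic development.
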