Addgene plasmid #18047: FLAG-SENP2
Depositing lab: Edward Yeh. Publication: SUMO-specific protease 2 is essential for suppression of polycomb group protein-mediated gene silencing during embryonic development. Kang X, Qi Y, Zuo Y, Wang Q, Zou Y, Schwartz RJ, Cheng J, Yeh ET. Mol Cell. 2010 Apr 23. 38(2):191-201. 10.1016/j.molcel.2010.03.005 PubMed 20417598.
Backbone
  Vector backbone: pFLAG-CMV
  Backbone manufacturer: Sigma
  Backbone size w/o insert (bp): 4700
  Vector type: Mammalian Expression
Growth in bacteria
  Bacterial resistance: Ampicillin, 100 μg/mL
  Growth temperature: 37°C
  Growth strain: DH5alpha
  Copy number: High Copy
Gene/Insert
  Gene/Insert name: SENP2
  Species: H. sapiens (human)
  Insert size (bp): 1770
  Entrez Gene: SENP2 (a.k.a. AXAM2, SMT3IP2)
  Promoter: CMV
  Tag / fusion protein: FLAG (N terminal on backbone)
  Cloning method: Restriction Enzyme; 5′ cloning site EcoRI (not destroyed); 3′ cloning site SalI (not destroyed)
  Sequencing primers: 5′ CMV-F; 3′ hGH-pA-R
Terms and licenses: Academic/Nonprofit Terms; Industry Terms: Not Available to Industry
Depositor comments: Note that compared to GenBank reference sequence NP_067640.2, the SENP2 insert in this plasmid contains a T552A polymorphism.
How to cite: FLAG-SENP2 was a gift from Edward Yeh (Addgene plasmid # 18047 ; http://n2t.net/addgene:18047 ; RRID:Addgene_18047)
