>Addgene plasmid #18047 | FLAG-SENP2 | addgene partial sequence | sequence record 158479 | hgh-pa-r 5'-CCAGCTTGGTTCCCAATAGA-3'
TTGTCTTCCCAACTTGCCCCTTGCTCCATACCACCCCCCTCCACCCCATAATATTATAGAAGGACACCTA
GTCAGACAAAATGATGCAACTTAATTTTATTAGGACAAGGCTGGTGGGCACTGGAGTGGCAACTTCCAGG
GCCAGGAGAGGCACTGGGGAGGGGTCACAGGGATGCCACCCGGGATCCTCTAGAGTCGACTCACAGCAAC
TGCTGATGAAGGATTTCCCACACCATCTTCTTCCGGAAGAGAGGCATCTGGTGCTGAGTAAATGTGATAG
GTTTGTCCCTAGAAATATAATCTGCATATTTACAAGCAAACATTCCACAATCACTCCCATTCAGCTGTTG
AGGAATCTCGTGTGGTTTCATGCTGTGATGGGTCCACTCTAAAAGATTCAGATCACTATTTCTTTTGGTC
TTACTTTCATCCTGTAAATACTGAAGGAGAATCTCACAGATCCTGTGGCCCTTTTGTCCCATAGAATCCA
GATATTTAAGACACTTTTTTCTTAGGTCAATCACCACCAGGCTCCAATGTACCTTCCGATGAATAGGCAC
CAGAATAATTTCTTGTTCAAAGAGATTTACCCCTTTGGTCCATCGTTTCACTGCTTGGTAACCCCCAGAC
TTTAATTTAGGATAGAAGAAAGTACTGAATACATGAAGTGCTGGATAGCCTTGCTTTTTATTTCTTTCCA
CCAGAAGATTCATGTAAAAATTAATGACTTCATCATTGAGCCAGTGATAGTTCTTTAATGTCTGAATATC
TCCTCGAGTAATTCGCAATTTGAAAGCACTACTTAGGATTTCATCCTGTGGGCCATGGCCTAGGGCATTA
CTGATTTCCTTTTCCATGTCCTCTGTAAGTTCAAGGAGATCGTCCGTTCTTCTGTCCCTCTCTTTGCCTG
AGCAATTCTTTTCCTTTGTCTCAATTATTGACACTTTCCTCCTGAGTAAGCCATTGCT
