>Addgene plasmid #18047 | FLAG-SENP2 | addgene partial sequence | sequence record 158753 | CMV-F 5'-CGCAAATGGGCGGTAGGCGTG-3'
CTATATAAGCAGAGCTCGTTTAGTGAACCGTCAGAATTGATCTACCATGGACTACAAAGACGATGACGAC
AAGCTTGCGGCCGCGAATTCCATGTACAGATGGCTGGTTAGGATTCTCGGCACCATTTTCCGTTTCTGCG
ACCGGTCGGTGCCCCCTGCCCGGGCCCTCCTGAAGAGGCGGCGCTCAGACAGCACTCTGTTTTCTACAGT
GGACACTGATGAAATACCAGCCAAAAGACCAAGATTAGATTGCTTTATTCACCAAGTGAAAAACAGTCTC
TACAATGCTGCCAGCTTATTTGGATTCCCATTCCAGCTGACCACAAAGCCCATGGTAACTTCTGCTTGTA
ATGGAACACGGAATGTGGCCCCTTCAGGAGAGGTATTTTCGAACTCTTCATCTTGTGAACTGACAGGTTC
TGGATCCTGGAACAACATGCTGAAACTGGGTAATAAATCTCCTAATGGAATAAGTGACTATCCAAAGATC
AGAGTGACAGTTACCCGAGATCAGCCACGCAGAGTCCTGCCTTCCTTTGGTTTTACTTTGAACTCAGAAG
GCTGTAATAGAAGACCAGGTGGCCGTCGCCATAGCAAAGGTAATCCAGAGAGTTCTTTAATGTGGAAACC
TCAGGAACAGGCTGTAACAGAGATGATTTCTGAAGAGAGTGGCAAGGGTCTGAGGCGTCCCCATTGTACT
GTGGAGGAGGGTGTTCAAAAAGAGGAAAGAGAGAAGTACCGAAAGTTATTGGAACGACTTAAAGAAAGTG
GTCATGGAAACTCTGTCTGTCCTGTAACTTCAAATTATCACAGTTCTCAAAGAAGTCAGATGGACACACT
AAAGACCAAAGGCTGGGGG
